>Addgene plasmid #116050 | PB-PGK-teD-Cit-hcvs-DHFR | addgene full sequence | sequence record 225387 | Addgene NGS Result
ACTCTTCCTTTTTCAATATTATTGAAGCATTTATCAGGGTTATTGTCTCATGAGCGGATACATATTTGAA
TGTATTTAGAAAAATAAACAAATAGGGGTTCCGCGCACATTTCCCCGAAAAGTGCCACCTAAATTGTAAG
CGTTAATATTTTGTTAAAATTCGCGTTAAATTTTTGTTAAATCAGCTCATTTTTTAACCAATAGGCCGAA
ATCGGCAAAATCCCTTATAAATCAAAAGAATAGACCGAGATAGGGT
[37 nt withheld, positions 257-293]
AAAGAACGTGGACTCCAACGTCAAAGG
[49 nt withheld, positions 321-369]
T
[91 nt withheld, positions 371-461]
G
[124 nt withheld, positions 463-586]
CCCATTCGCCATTCAGGCTGCGCAACTGTTGGGAAGGGCGATCGGTGCGGGCCTCTTCGCTATTACGCCA
GCTGGCGAAAGGGGGATGTGCTGCAAGGCGATTAAGTTGGGTAACGCCAGGGTTTTCCCAGTCACGACGT
TGTAAAACGACGGCCAGTGAGCGCGCCTCGTTCATTCACGTTTTTGAACCCGTGGAGGACGGGCAGACTC
GCGGTGCAAATGTGTTTTACAGCGTGATGGAGCAGATGAAGATGCTCGACACGCTGCAGAACACGCAGCT
AGATTAACCCTAGAAAGATAATCATATTGTGACGTACGTTAAAGATAATCATGTGTAAAATTGACGCATG
TGTTTTATCGGTCTGTATATCGAGGTTTATTTATTAATTTGAATAGATATTAAGTTTTATTATATTTACA
CTTACATACTAATAATAAATTCAACAAACAATTTATTTATGTTTATTTATTTATTAAAAAAAACAAAAAC
TCAAAATTTCTTCTATAAAGTAACAAAACTTTTATGAGGGACAGCCCCCCCCCAAAGCCCCCAGGGATGT
AATTACGTCCCTCCCCCGCTAGGGGGCAGCAGCGAGCCGCCCGGGGCTCCGCTCCGGTCCGGCGCTCCCC
CCGCATCCCCGAGCCGGCAGCGTGCGGGGACAGCCCGGGCACGGGGAAGGTGGCACGGGATCGCTTTCCT
CTGAACGCTTCTCGCTGCTCTTTGAGCCTGCAGACACCTGGGGGGATACGGGGAAAAGGCCTCCACGGCC
ACTAGTAGGCGTTTTGCGCTGCTTCGCGATGTACGGGCCAGATATACGCGTTCTACCGGGTAGGGGAGGC
GCTTTTCCCAAGGCAGTCTGGAGCATGCGCTTTAGCAGCCCCGCTGGGCACTTGGCGCTACACAAGTGGC
CTCTGGCCTCGCACACATTCCACATCCACCGGTAGGCGCCAACCGGCTCCGTTCTTTGGTGGCCCCTTCG
CGCCACCTTCTACTCCTCCCCTAGTCAGGAAGTTCCCCCCCGCCCCGCAGCTCGCGTCGTGCAGGACGTG
ACAAATGGAAGTAGCACGTCTCATTAGTCTCGTGCAGATGGACAGCACCGCTGAGCAATGGAAGCGGGTA
GGCCTTTGGGGCAGCGGCCAATAGCAGCTTTGCTCCTTCGCTTTCTGGGCTCAGAGGCTGGGAAGGGGTG
GGTCCGGGGGCGGGCTCAGGGGCGGGCTCAGGGGCGGGGCGGGCGCCCGAAGGTCCTCCGGAGGCCCGGC
ATTCTGCACGCTTCAAAAGCGCACGTCTGCCGCGCTGTTCTCCTCTTCCTCATCTCCGGGCCTTTCGACC
TGCAGCCCAAGCTTCGCCACCATGGGATCCGGAGGTAGTGAGAACCTTTATTTCCAGTACCACAAATCTG
GAGCCTGGAAACTTCCGGTGAGTCTGGTAAAGGGTGGGGGTTCAGTGAGCAAGGGCGAGGAGCTGTTCAC
CGGGGTGGTGCCCATCCTGGTCGAGCTGGACGGCGACGTAAACGGCCACAAGTTCAGCGTGTCCGGCGAG
GGCGAGGGCGATGCCACCTACGGCAAGCTGACCCTGAAGTTCATCTGCACCACCGGCAAGCTGCCCGTGC
CCTGGCCCACCCTCGTGACCACCTTCGGCTACGGCCTGATGTGCTTCGCCCGCTACCCCGACCACATGAA
GCAGCACGACTTCTTCAAGTCCGCCATGCCCGAAGGCTACGTCCAGGAGCGCACCATCTTCTTCAAGGAC
GACGGCAACTACAAGACCCGCGCCGAGGTGAAGTTCGAGGGCGACACCCTGGTGAACCGCATCGAGCTGA
AGGGCATCGACTTCAAGGAGGACGGCAACATCCTGGGGCACAAGCTGGAGTACAACTACAACAGCCACAA
CGTCTATATCATGGCCGACAAGCAGAAGAACGGCATCAAGGTGAACTTCAAGATCCGCCACAACATCGAG
GACGGCAGCGTGCAGCTCGCCGACCACTACCAGCAGAACACCCCCATCGGCGACGGCCCCGTGCTGCTGC
CCGACAACCACTACCTGAGCTACCAGTCCGCCCTGAGCAAAGACCCCAACGAGAAGCGCGATCACATGGT
CCTGCTGGAGTTCGTGACCGCCGCCGGGATCACTCTCGGCATGGACGAGCTGTACAAGGGTGGGTCCGGT
CTCGACGAGATGGAGGAGTGTAGTCAGCACCTTGGGAGCGGATCGATATCACTGATCGCTGCACTCGCGG
TTGATTATGTAATAGGCATGGAAAACGCGATGCCCTGGAACCTGCCAGCAGACCTCGCATGGTTTAAGCG
GAACACTCTGAATAAGCCAGTCATTATGGGCCGACATACGTGGGAAAGCATTGGACGCCCACTGCCAGGA
AGGAAGAATATAATCCTGTCATCACAGCCGTCCACGGACGATAGAGTCACTTGGGTAAAATCCGTTGACG
AAGCCATAGCTGCCTGTGGTGATGTGCCTGAGATAATGGTAATAGGAGGAGGGCGGGTAATCGAACAATT
TCTGCCTAAAGCCCAGAAGCTGTACCTTACCCATATTGACGCGGAAGTAGAGGGCGACACACATTTCCCA
GATTATGAGCCAGATGATTGGGAGAGCGTTTTCTCCGAATTTCATGATGCAGACGCCCAGAATAGCCACA
GCTACTGCTTTGAAATATTGGAGCGCCGATGAAGCTAGCGAATTCGAATTTAAATCGGCCTCGACTGTGC
CTTCTAGTTGCCAGCCATCTGTTGTTTGCCCCTCCCCCGTGCCTTCCTTGACCCTGGAAGGTGCCACTCC
CACTGTCCTTTCCTAATAAAATGAGGAAATTGCATCGCATTGTCTGAGTAGGTGTCATTCTATTCTGGGG
GGTGGGGTGGGGCAGGACAGCAAGGGGGAGGATTGGGAAGACAATAGCAGGCATGCTGGGGACGCGGCCG
CAATTTAACGCGAATTAATTCTGTGGAATGTGTGTCAGTTAGGGTGTGGAAAGTCCCCAGGCTCCCCAGC
AGGCAGAAGTATGCAAAGCATGCATCTCAATTAGTCAGCAACCAGGTGTGGAAAGTCCCCAGGCTCCCCA
GCAGGCAGAAGTATGCAAAGCATGCATCTCAATTAGTCAGCAACCATAGTCCCGCCCCTAACTCCGCCCA
TCCCGCCCCTAACTCCGCCCAGTTCCGCCCATTCTCCGCCCCATGGCTGACTAATTTTTTTTATTTATGC
AGAGGCCGAGGCCGCCTCTGCCTCTGAGCTATTCCAGAAGTAGTGAGGAGGCTTTTTTGGAGGCCTAGGC
TTTTGCAAAAAGCTCCCGGGAGCTTGTATATCCATTTTCGGATCTGATCAGCACGTGTTGACAATTAATC
ATCGGCATAGTATATCGGCATAGTATAATACGACAAGGTGAGGAACTAAACCATGGCCAAGTTGACCAGT
GCCGTTCCGGTGCTCACCGCGCGCGACGTCGCCGGAGCGGTCGAGTTCTGGACCGACCGGCTCGGGTTCT
CCCGGGACTTCGTGGAGGACGACTTCGCCGGTGTGGTCCGGGACGACGTGACCCTGTTCATCAGCGCGGT
CCAGGACCAGGTGGTGCCGGACAACACCCTGGCCTGGGTGTGGGTGCGCGGCCTGGACGAGCTGTACGCC
GAGTGGTCGGAGGTCGTGTCCACGAACTTCCGGGACGCCTCCGGGCCGGCCATGACCGAGATCGGCGAGC
AGCCGTGGGGGCGGGAGTTCGCCCTGCGCGACCCGGCCGGCAACTGCGTGCACTTCGTGGCCGAGGAGCA
GGACTGAGTCGACAATCAACCTCTGGATTACAAAATTTGTGAAAGATTGACTGGTATTCTTAACTATGTT
GCTCCTTTTACGCTATGTGGATACGCTGCTTTAATGCCTTTGTATCATGCGTTAACTAAACTTGTTTATT
GCAGCTTATAATGGTTACAAATAAAGCAATAGCATCACAAATTTCACAAATAAAGCATTTTTTTCACTGC
ATTCTAGTTGTGGTTTGTCCAAACTCATCAATGTATCTTATCATGTCTGGAATTGACTCAAATGATGTCA
ATTAGTCTATCAGAAGCTCATCTGGTCTCCCTTCCGGGGGACAAGACATCCCTGTTTAATATTTAAACAG
CAGTGTTCCCAAACTGGGTTCTTATATCCCTTGCTCTGGTCAACCAGGTTGCAGGGTTTCCTGTCCTCAC
AGGAACGAAGTCCCTAAAGAAACAGTGGCAGCCAGGTTTAGCCCCGGAATTGACTGGATTCCTTTTTTAG
GGCCCATTGGTATGGCTTTTTCCCCGTATCCCCCCAGGTGTCTGCAGGCTCAAAGAGCAGCGAGAAGCGT
TCAGAGGAAAGCGATCCCGTGCCACCTTCCCCGTGCCCGGGCTGTCCCCGCACGCTGCCGGCTCGGGGAT
GCGGGGGGAGCGCCGGACCGGAGCGGAGCCCCGGGCGGCTCGCTGCTGCCCCCTAGCGGGGGAGGGACGT
AATTACATCCCTGGGGGCTTTGGGGGGGGGCTGTCCCTGATATCTATAACAAGAAAATATATATATAATA
AGTTATCACGTAAGTAGAACATGAAATAACAATATAATTATCGTATGAGTTAAATCTTAAAAGTCACGTA
AAAGATAATCATGCGTCATTTTGACTCACGCGGTCGTTATAGTTCAAAATCAGTGACACTTACCGCATTG
ACAAGCACGCCTCACGGGAGCTCCAAGCGGCGACTGAGATGTCCTAAATGCACAGCGACGGATTCGCGCT
ATTTAGAAAGAGAGAGCAATATTTCAAGAATGCATGCGTCAATTTTACGCAGACTATCTTTCTAGGGTTA
ATCTAGCTGCATCAGGATCATATCGTCGGGTCTTTTTTCCGGCTCAGTCATCGCCCAAGCTGGCGCTATC
TGGGCATCGGGGAGGAAGAAGCCCGTGCCTTTTCCCGCGAGGTTGAAGCGGCATGGAAAGAGTTTGCCGA
GGATGACTGCTGCTGCATTGACGTTGAGCGAAAACGCACGTTTACCATGATGATTCGGGAAGGTGTGGCC
ATGCACGCCTTTAACGGTGAACTGTTCGTTCAGGCCACCTGGGATACCAGTTCGTCGCGGCTTTTCCGGA
CACAGTTCCGGATGGTCAGCCCGAAGCGCATCAGCAACCCGAACAATACCGGCGACAGCCGGAACTGCCG
TGCCGGTGTGCAGATTAATGACAGCGGTGCGGCGCTGGGATATTACGTCAGCGAGGACGGGTATCCTGGC
TGGATGCCGCAGAAATGGACATGGATACCCCGTGAGTTACCCGGCGGGCGCGCTTGGCGTAATCATGGTC
ATAGCTGTTTCCTGTGTGAAATTGTTATCCGCTCACAATTCCACACAACATACGAGCCGGAAGCATAAAG
TGTAAAGCCTGGGGTGCCTAATGAGTGAGCTAACTCACATTAATTGCGTTGCGCTCACTGCCCGCTTTCC
AGTCGGGAAACCTGTCGTGCCAGCTGCATTAATGAATCGGCCAACGCGCGGGGAGAGGCGGTTTGCGTAT
TGGGCGCTCTTCCGCTTCCTCGCTCACTGACTCGCTGCGCTCGGTCGTTCGGCTGCGGCGAGCGGTATCA
GCTCACTCAAAGGCGGTAATACGGTTATCCACAGAATCAGGGGATAACGCAGGAAAGAACATGTGAGCAA
AAGGCCAGCAAAAGGCCAGGAACCGTAAAAAGGCCGCGTTGCTGGCGTTTTTCCATAGGCTCCGCCCCCC
TGACGAGCATCACAAAAATCGACGCTCAAGTCAGAGGTGGCGAAACCCGACAGGACTATAAAGATACCAG
GCGTTTCCCCCTGGAAGCTCCCTCGTGCGCTCTCCTGTTCCGACCCTGCCGCTTACCGGATACCTGTCCG
CCTTTCTCCCTTCGGGAAGCGTGGCGCTTTCTCATAGCTCACGCTGTAGGTATCTCAGTTCGGTGTAGGT
CGTTCGCTCCAAGCTGGGCTGTGTGCACGAACCCCCCGTTCAGCCCGACCGCTGCGCCTTATCCGGTAAC
TATCGTCTTGAGTCCAACCCGGTAAGACACGACTTATCGCCACTGGCAGCAGCCACTGGTAACAGGATTA
GCAGAGCGAGGTATGTAGGCGGTGCTACAGAGTTCTTGAAGTGGTGGCCTAACTACGGCTACACTAGAAG
AACAGTATTTGGTATCTGCGCTCTGCTGAAGCCAGTTACCTTCGGAAAAAGAGTTGGTAGCTCTTGATCC
GGCAAACAAACCACCGCTGGTAGCGGTGGTTTTTTTGTTTGCAAGCAGCAGATTACGCGCAGAAAAAAAG
GATCTCAAGAAGATCCTTTGATCTTTTCTACGGGGTCTGACGCTCAGTGGAACGAAAACTCACGTTAAGG
GATTTTGGTCATGAGATTATCAAAAAGGATCTTCACCTAGATCCTTTTAAATTAAAAATGAAGTTTTAAA
TCAATCTAAAGTATATATGAGTAAACTTGGTCTGACAGTTACCAATGCTTAATCAGTGAGGCACCTATCT
CAGCGATCTGTCTATTTCGTTCATCCATAGTTGCCTGACTCCCCGTCGTGTAGATAACTACGATACGGGA
GGGCTTACCATCTGGCCCCAGTGCTGCAATGATACCGCGAGACCCACGCTCACCGGCTCCAGATTTATCA
GCAATAAACCAGCCAGCCGGAAGGGCCGAGCGCAGAAGTGGTCCTGCAACTTTATCCGCCTCCATCCAGT
CTATTAATTGTTGCCGGGAAGCTAGAGTAAGTAGTTCGCCAGTTAATAGTTTGCGCAACGTTGTTGCCAT
TGCTACAGGCATCGTGGTGTCACGCTCGTCGTTTGGTATGGCTTCATTCAGCTCCGGTTCCCAACGATCA
AGGCGAGTTACATGATCCCCCATGTTGTGCAAAAAAGCGGTTAGCTCCTTCGGTCCTCCGATCGTTGTCA
GAAGTAAGTTGGCCGCAGTGTTATCACTCATGGTTATGGCAGCACTGCATAATTCTCTTACTGTCATGCC
ATCCGTAAGATGCTTTTCTGTGACTGGTGAGTACTCAACCAAGTCATTCTGAGAATAGTGTATGCGGCGA
CCGAGTTGCTCTTGCCCGGCGTCAATACGGGATAATACCGCGCCACATAGCAGAACTTTAAAAGTGCTCA
TCATTGGAAAACGTTCTTCGGGGCGAAAACTCTCAAGGATCTTACCGCTGTTGAGATCCAGTTCGATGTA
ACCCACTCGTGCACCCAACTGATCTTCAGCATCTTTTACTTTCACCAGCGTTTCTGGGTGAGCAAAAACA
GGAAGGCAAAATGCCGCAAAAAAGGGAATAAGGGCGACACGGAAATGTTGAATACTCAT
Features (pLannotate 1.2.2; 21 found; start..end, strand, type, name):
      1..105     -  promoter       AmpR promoter: bla
    158..586     -  rep_origin     f1 ori (sequence partly withheld): f1 bacteriophage origin of replication; arrow indicates direction of (+) strand synthesis
    591..746     -  CDS            lacZα (fragment): LacZα fragment of β-galactosidase; lacZ fragment
    748..867     +  CDS            B (fragment): PORTL_LAMBD - Experimental evidence at protein level: Swiss-Prot protein existence level 1. Forms the portal vertex of the capsid (PubMed:6228056, PubMed:6232391). This portal plays critical roles in head assembly, genome packaging, neck/tail attachment, and genome ejection (Probable). The portal protein multimerizes as a single ring-shaped homododecamer arranged around a central channel (PubMed:6232391). Binds to the terminase subunits to form the packaging machine (PubMed:7799432). From Escherichia phage lambda (Bacteriophage lambda).
   1414..1913    +  promoter       PGK promoter: mouse phosphoglycerate kinase 1 promoter
   2031..2744    +  CDS            Citrine: Citrine is a basic (constitutively fluorescent) yellow fluorescent protein published in 2001, derived from Aequorea victoria. It has moderate acid sensitivity.
   2802..3275    +  CDS            folA: DYR_ECOLI - Also known as tmrA. Experimental evidence at protein level: Swiss-Prot protein existence level 1. Key enzyme in folate metabolism. Catalyzes an essential reaction for de novo glycine and purine synthesis, and for DNA precursor synthesis. From Escherichia coli (strain K12).
   3311..3518    +  polyA_signal   bGH poly(A) signal: bovine growth hormone polyadenylation signal
   3556..3885    +  promoter       SV40 promoter: SV40 enhancer and early promoter
   3933..3980    +  promoter       EM7 promoter: synthetic bacterial promoter&nbsp
   3999..4373    +  CDS            BleoR: antibiotic-binding protein; Sh ble from Streptoalloteichus hindustanus; confers resistance to bleomycin, phleomycin, and Zeocin™
   4380..4486    +  misc_feature   WPRE (fragment): woodchuck hepatitis virus posttranscriptional regulatory element
   4495..4616    +  polyA_signal   SV40 poly(A) signal: SV40 polyadenylation signal
   4634..4726    +  ncRNA          G-CSF SLDE: Accession: RF00183 - G-CSF factor stem-loop destabilising element (SLDE)
   5423..5890    +  CDS            B (fragment): PORTL_LAMBD - Experimental evidence at protein level: Swiss-Prot protein existence level 1. Forms the portal vertex of the capsid (PubMed:6228056, PubMed:6232391). This portal plays critical roles in head assembly, genome packaging, neck/tail attachment, and genome ejection (Probable). The portal protein multimerizes as a single ring-shaped homododecamer arranged around a central channel (PubMed:6232391). Binds to the terminase subunits to form the packaging machine (PubMed:7799432). From Escherichia phage lambda (Bacteriophage lambda).
   5928..5944    -  protein_bind   lac operator: The lac repressor binds to the lac operator to inhibit transcription in E. coli. This inhibition can be relieved by adding lactose or isopropyl-β-D-thiogalactopyranoside (IPTG). lac repressor encoded by lacI
   5952..5982    -  promoter       lac promoter: promoter for the E. coli lac operon
   5997..6018    -  protein_bind   CAP binding site: CAP binding activates transcription in the presence of cAMP. E. coli catabolite activator protein
   6031..6123    -  CDS            lacI (fragment): lac repressor; lacI; The lac repressor binds to the lac operator to inhibit transcription in E. coli. This inhibition can be relieved by adding lactose or isopropyl-β-D-thiogalactopyranoside (IPTG).
   6306..6894    -  rep_origin     ori: high-copy-number ColE1/pMB1/pBR322/pUC origin of replication
   7065..7925    -  CDS            AmpR: β-lactamase; bla; confers resistance to ampicillin, carbenicillin, and related antibiotics
