[The description below was written by a language model from this plasmid's Addgene catalogue record and pLannotate feature annotations shown in this document.]
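Description:
PB-PGK-teD-Cit-hcvs-DHFR is a mammalian expression plasmid of about 7.9 kb that serves as a fluorescent reporter of protease activity in synthetic protein-circuit work. It is propagated in E. coli as a high-copy plasmid through a ColE1/pUC-type origin with ampicillin resistance (AmpR under its bla promoter). It also carries an f1 origin and remnants of a lac cloning region (lac promoter and operator, CAP site, lacZα and lacI fragments). The "PB" in the backbone name suggests a piggyBac transposon vector for genomic integration, but the feature table does not annotate transposon terminal repeats. The short phage lambda "B" fragments flanking the mammalian cassettes look like incidental similarity hits rather than functional elements.

The payload is a synthetic fusion expressed from the mouse PGK promoter and terminated by a bGH polyadenylation signal. The annotated parts are the yellow fluorescent protein Citrine followed by E. coli dihydrofolate reductase (folA). Going by the construct name, "hcvs" in the short gap between them probably denotes an HCV protease cleavage site. "teD" upstream of Citrine probably denotes a TEV-protease-related degron element, but neither is annotated or defined in the record. DHFR-derived domains are commonly used as destabilising degrons, so cleavage between Citrine and DHFR would be expected to alter Citrine stability and therefore fluorescence. The record itself states only that the plasmid measures protease activity.

A second cassette places the Sh ble gene (BleoR; Zeocin/bleomycin resistance) under tandem SV40 and EM7 promoters, which permits selection in both mammalian cells and bacteria. It is followed by a WPRE fragment and an SV40 poly(A) signal, so stably modified reporter cell lines can be selected.
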