Addgene plasmid #116050: PB-PGK-teD-Cit-hcvs-DHFR
Purpose: Reporter plasmid for measuring protease activity
Depositing lab: Michael Elowitz. Publication: Programmable protein circuits in living cells. Gao XJ, Chong LS, Kim MS, Elowitz MB. Science. 2018 Sep 21;361(6408):1252-1258. doi: 10.1126/science.aat5062. PubMed 30237357.
Backbone
  Vector backbone: PB-PGK
  Vector type: Mammalian Expression
Growth in bacteria
  Bacterial resistance: Ampicillin, 100 μg/mL
  Growth temperature: 37°C
  Growth strain: DH5alpha
  Copy number: High Copy
Gene/Insert
  Gene/Insert name: teD-Cit-hcvs-DHFR
  Species: Synthetic
  Cloning method: Gibson Cloning
Terms and licenses: Academic/Nonprofit Terms; Industry Terms: Not Available to Industry
How to cite: PB-PGK-teD-Cit-hcvs-DHFR was a gift from Michael Elowitz (Addgene plasmid # 116050 ; http://n2t.net/addgene:116050 ; RRID:Addgene_116050)
